LOCUS       Exported 8096 bp ds-DNA circular SYN 26-SEP-2016
DEFINITION  synthetic circular DNA
ACCESSION   .
VERSION     .
KEYWORDS    .
SOURCE      synthetic DNA construct
  ORGANISM  synthetic DNA construct
REFERENCE   1 (bases 1 to 8096)
  AUTHORS   .
  TITLE     Direct Submission
  JOURNAL   Exported Friday, Feb 22, 2019 from SnapGene Viewer 4.3.2
            https://www.snapgene.com
FEATURES             Location/Qualifiers
     source          1..8096
                     /organism="synthetic DNA construct"
                     /mol_type="other DNA"
     rep_origin      complement(135..441)
                     /direction=LEFT
                     /label=f1(-)ori
     primer_bind     622..643
                     /label=T7
     misc_signal     complement(656..968)
                     /label=PB 5' TR
     misc_binding    1067..1378
                     /label=TRE
     promoter        1380..1499
                     /label=CMV min promoter
     intron          1539..2111
                     /label=b-globin intron
     gene            2178..3476
                     /label=Esrrb
     misc_signal     3525..4096
                     /label=EMCV IRES
     CDS             4100..4816
                     /label=Venus
     polyA_signal    4896..5168
                     /label=PGK pA
     polyA_signal    5223..5434
                     /label=bGH pA
     misc_signal     5654..5888
                     /label=PB 3' TR
     primer_bind     complement(5907..5926)
                     /label=T3
     rep_origin      complement(6331..7013)
                     /direction=LEFT
                     /label=ColE1 ori
     CDS             complement(7111..7770)
                     /label=AmpR
ORIGIN
        1 ctaaattgta agcgttaata ttttgttaaa attcgcgtta aatttttgtt aaatcagctc
       61 attttttaac caataggccg aaatcggcaa aatcccttat aaatcaaaag aatagaccga
      121 gatagggtnn nnnnnnnnnn nnnnnnnnnn nnnnnnnnnn nnnnnaaaga acgtggactc
      181 caacgtcaaa ggnnnnnnnn nnnnnnnnnn nnnnnnnnnn nnnnnnnnnn nnnnnnnnnn
      241 ntnnnnnnnn nnnnnnnnnn nnnnnnnnnn nnnnnnnnnn nnnnnnnnnn nnnnnnnnnn
      301 nnnnnnnnnn nnnnnnnnnn nnnnnnnnnn nnngnnnnnn nnnnnnnnnn nnnnnnnnnn
      361 nnnnnnnnnn nnnnnnnnnn nnnnnnnnnn nnnnnnnnnn nnnnnnnnnn nnnnnnnnnn
      421 nnnnnnnnnn nnnnnnnnnn nnnnnnnnnn nnnnnnnncc cattcgccat tcaggctgcg
      481 caactgttgg gaagggcgat cggtgcgggc ctcttcgcta ttacgccagc tggcgaaagg
      541 gggatgtgct gcaaggcgat taagttgggt aacgccaggg ttttcccagt cacgacgttg
      601 taaaacgacg gccagtgaat tgtaatacga ctcactatag ggcgaattgg gtaccttaac
      661 cctagaaaga tagtctgcgt aaaattgacg catgcattct tgaaatattg ctctctcttt
      721 ctaaatagcg cgaatccgtc gctgtgcatt taggacatct cagtcgccgc ttggagctcc
      781 cgtgaggcgt gcttgtcaat gcggtaagtg tcactgattt tgaactataa cgaccgcgtg
      841 agtcaaaatg acgcatgatt atcttttacg tgacttttaa gatttaactc atacgataat
      901 tatattgtta tttcatgttc tacttacgtg ataacttatt atatatatat tttcttgtta
      961 tagatatcat aatttaaaca agcaaaacca aattaagggc cagctcattc ctcccactca
     1021 tgatctatag atctggatcc gtcgacaacg gcaagcttac atcgagttta ccactcccta
     1081 tcagtgatag agaaaagtga aagtcgagtt taccactccc tatcagtgat agagaaaagt
     1141 gaaagtcgag tttaccactc cctatcagtg atagagaaaa gtgaaagtcg agtttaccac
     1201 tccctatcag tgatagagaa aagtgaaagt cgagtttacc actccctatc agtgatagag
     1261 aaaagtgaaa gtcgagttta ccactcccta tcagtgatag agaaaagtga aagtcgagtt
     1321 taccactccc tatcagtgat agagaaaagt gaaagtcgag ctcggtaccc gggtcgaggt
     1381 aggcgtgtac ggtgggaggc ctatataagc agagctcgtt tagtgaaccg tcagatcgcc
     1441 tggagacgcc atccacgctg ttttgacctc catagaagac accgggaccg atccagcctc
     1501 cgcgggactc agacacccgg gatcctgaga acttcagggt gagtttgggg acccttgatt
     1561 gttctttctt tttcgctatt gtaaaattca tgttatatgg agggggcaaa gttttcaggg
     1621 tgttgtttag aatgggaaga tgtcccttgt atcaccatgg accctcatga taattttgtt
     1681 tctttcactt tctactctgt tgacaaccat tgtctcctct tattttcttt tcattttctg
     1741 taactttttc gttaaacttt agcttgcatt tgtaacgaat ttttaaattc acttttgttt
     1801 atttgtcaga ttgtaagtac tttctctaat cacttttttt tcaaggcaat cagggtatat
     1861 tatattgtac ttcagcacag ttttagagaa caattgttat aattaaatga taaggtagaa
     1921 tatttctgca tataaattct ggctggcgtg gaaatattct tattggtaga aacaactaca
     1981 ccctggtcat catcctgcct ttctctttat ggttacaatg atatacactg tttgagatga
     2041 ggataaaata ctctgagtcc aaaccgggcc cctctgctaa ccatgttcat gccttcttct
     2101 ctttcctaca gctcctgggc aacgtgctgg ttgttgtgct gtctcatcat tttggcaaag
     2161 aattcctcga gaccaccatg tcgtccgaag acaggcacct gggctctagt tgcggctcct
     2221 tcatcaagac ggagccatcc agcccgtcct cgggcattga tgccctcagc caccacagcc
     2281 ccagcggctc gtcggacgcc agtggtggct ttggcattgc cctgagcacc cacgccaacg
     2341 gtctggactc gccgcctatg ttcgcaggtg cggggctggg aggcaacccg tgccgcaaga
     2401 gctacgagga ctgtactagt ggtatcatgg aggactccgc catcaaatgc gagtacatgc
     2461 ttaacgccat ccccaagcgc ctgtgcctcg tgtgcgggga cattgcctct ggctaccact
     2521 acggagtggc ctcctgcgag gcttgcaagg cgttcttcaa gagaaccatt caaggcaaca
     2581 tcgagtacaa ctgcccggcc accaatgaat gtgagatcac caaacggagg cgcaagtcct
     2641 gtcaggcctg ccgattcatg aaatgcctca aagtggggat gctgaaggaa ggtgtgcgcc
     2701 ttgaccgagt tcgaggaggc cgccagaagt acaagcgacg gctggattcg gagaacagcc
     2761 cctacctgaa cctgccgatt tccccacctg ctaaaaagcc attgactaag atcgtctcga
     2821 atctactagg ggttgagcag gacaagctgt atgctatgcc tcccaacgat atccccgagg
     2881 gagatatcaa ggccctgacc actctctgtg aattggcaga tcgggagctt gtgttcctca
     2941 tcaactgggc caagcacatc ccaggcttcc ccagtctgac acttggggac cagatgagcc
     3001 tgctgcagag tgcctggatg gagattctca tcttgggcat cgtgtaccgc tcgctcccat
     3061 acgatgacaa gctggcatac gccgaggact atatcatgga tgaggaacac tctcgcctgg
     3121 tagggctgct ggacctttac cgagccatcc tgcagctggt gcgcaggtac aagaaactca
     3181 aggtagagaa ggaagagttt atgatcctca aggccctggc cctcgccaac tcagattcga
     3241 tgtacattga gaacctggag gcggtgcaga agctccagga cctgctgcac gaggcgctgc
     3301 aggactatga gctgagtcag cgccacgagg agccgcggag ggccggcaag ctgctgctga
     3361 cgctgcccct gctgaggcag acagccgcca aagccgtgca acacttctac agtgtgaaac
     3421 tgcagggcaa ggtgcccatg cacaaactct tcctggagat gctggaggcc aaggtgtgat
     3481 gcggccgctc gataagcttg atatcgaatt ccgcccctct ccctcccccc cccctaacgt
     3541 tactggccga agccgcttgg aataaggccg gtgtgcgttt gtctatatgt tattttccac
     3601 catattgccg tcttttggca atgtgagggc ccggaaacct ggccctgtct tcttgacgag
     3661 cattcctagg ggtctttccc ctctcgccaa aggaatgcaa ggtctgttga atgtcgtgaa
     3721 ggaagcagtt cctctggaag cttcttgaag acaaacaacg tctgtagcga ccctttgcag
     3781 gcagcggaac cccccacctg gcgacaggtg cctctgcggc caaaagccac gtgtataaga
     3841 tacacctgca aaggcggcac aaccccagtg ccacgttgtg agttggatag ttgtggaaag
     3901 agtcaaatgg ctctcctcaa gcgtattcaa caaggggctg aaggatgccc agaaggtacc
     3961 ccattgtatg ggatctgatc tggggcctcg gtgcacatgc tttacatgtg tttagtcgag
     4021 gttaaaaaac gtctaggccc cccgaaccac ggggacgtgg ttttcctttg aaaaacacga
     4081 tgataatatg gccacaacca tggtgagcaa gggcgaggag ctgttcaccg gggtggtgcc
     4141 catcctggtc gagctggacg gcgacgtaaa cggccacaag ttcagcgtgt ccggcgaggg
     4201 cgagggcgat gccacctacg gcaagctgac cctgaagctg atctgcacca ccggcaagct
     4261 gcccgtgccc tggcccaccc tcgtgaccac cctgggctac ggcctgcagt gcttcgcccg
     4321 ctaccccgac cacatgaagc agcacgactt cttcaagtcc gccatgcccg aaggctacgt
     4381 ccaggagcgc accatcttct tcaaggacga cggcaactac aagacccgcg ccgaggtgaa
     4441 gttcgagggc gacaccctgg tgaaccgcat cgagctgaag ggcatcgact tcaaggagga
     4501 cggcaacatc ctggggcaca agctggagta caactacaac agccacaacg tctatatcac
     4561 cgccgacaag cagaagaacg gcatcaaggc caacttcaag atccgccaca acatcgagga
     4621 cggcggcgtg cagctcgccg accactacca gcagaacacc cccatcggcg acggccccgt
     4681 gctgctgccc gacaaccact acctgagcta ccagtccgcc ctgagcaaag accccaacga
     4741 gaagcgcgat cacatggtcc tgctggagtt cgtgaccgcc gccgggatca ctctcggcat
     4801 ggacgagctg tacaagtaaa gcggccagct tatcgactcg ccgatagtgg aaaccgacgc
     4861 cccagcactc gtccgagggc aaaggaatag tcgagaaatt gatgatctat taaacaataa
     4921 agatgtccac atggaagttt ttcctgtcat actttgttaa gaagggtgag aacagagtac
     4981 ctacattttg aatggaagga ttggagctac gggggtgggg gtggggtggg attagataaa
     5041 tgcctgctct ttactgaagg ctctttacta ttgctttatg ataatgtttc atagttggat
     5101 atcataattt aaacaagcaa aaccaaatta agggccagct cattcctccc actcatgatc
     5161 tatagatcct aagcttatcg atgatctaga gctcgctgat cagcctcgac tgtgccttct
     5221 agttgccagc catctgttgt ttgcccctcc cccgtgcctt ccttgaccct ggaaggtgcc
     5281 actcccactg tcctttccta ataaaatgag gaaattgcat cgcattgtct gagtaggtgt
     5341 cattctattc tggggggtgg ggtggggcag gacagcaagg gggaggattg ggaagacaat
     5401 agcaggcatg ctggggatgc ggtgggctct atggcttctg aggcggaaag aacctgcagc
     5461 ccaagcttgg cgtaatcatg gtcatagctg tttcctgtgt gaaattgtta tccgctcaca
     5521 attccacaca acatacgagc cggaagcata aagtgtaaag cctggggtgc ctaatgagtg
     5581 agctaactca cattaattgc gttgcgctca ctgcccgctt tccagtcggg aaacctgtcg
     5641 tgccagcgga tcctttgtta ctttatagaa gaaattttga gtttttgttt ttttttaata
     5701 aataaataaa cataaataaa ttgtttgttg aatttattat tagtatgtaa gtgtaaatat
     5761 aataaaactt aatatctatt caaattaata aataaacctc gatatacaga ccgataaaac
     5821 acatgcgtca attttacgca tgattatctt taacgtacgt cacaatatga ttatctttct
     5881 agggttaaag agctccagct tttgttccct ttagtgaggg ttaatttcga gcttggcgta
     5941 atcatggtca tagctgtttc ctgtgtgaaa ttgttatccg ctcacaattc cacacaacat
     6001 acgagccgga agcataaagt gtaaagcctg gggtgcctaa tgagtgagct aactcacatt
     6061 aattgcgttg cgctcactgc ccgctttcca gtcgggaaac ctgtcgtgcc agctgcatta
     6121 atgaatcggc caacgcgcgg ggagaggcgg tttgcgtatt gggcgctctt ccgcttcctc
     6181 gctcactgac tcgctgcgct cggtcgttcg gctgcggcga gcggtatcag ctcactcaaa
     6241 ggcggtaata cggttatcca cagaatcagg ggataacgca ggaaagaaca tgtgagcaaa
     6301 aggccagcaa aaggccagga accgtaaaaa ggccgcgttg ctggcgtttt tccataggct
     6361 ccgcccccct gacgagcatc acaaaaatcg acgctcaagt cagaggtggc gaaacccgac
     6421 aggactataa agataccagg cgtttccccc tggaagctcc ctcgtgcgct ctcctgttcc
     6481 gaccctgccg cttaccggat acctgtccgc ctttctccct tcgggaagcg tggcgctttc
     6541 tcatagctca cgctgtaggt atctcagttc ggtgtaggtc gttcgctcca agctgggctg
     6601 tgtgcacgaa ccccccgttc agcccgaccg ctgcgcctta tccggtaact atcgtcttga
     6661 gtccaacccg gtaagacacg acttatcgcc actggcagca gccactggta acaggattag
     6721 cagagcgagg tatgtaggcg gtgctacaga gttcttgaag tggtggccta actacggcta
     6781 cactagaagg acagtatttg gtatctgcgc tctgctgaag ccagttacct tcggaaaaag
     6841 agttggtagc tcttgatccg gcaaacaaac caccgctggt agcggtggtt tttttgtttg
     6901 caagcagcag attacgcgca gaaaaaaagg atctcaagaa gatcctttga tcttttctac
     6961 ggggtctgac gctcagtgga acgaaaactc acgttaaggg attttggtca tgagattatc
     7021 aaaaaggatc ttcacctaga tccttttaaa ttaaaaatga agttttaaat caatctaaag
     7081 tatatatgag taaacttggt ctgacagtta ccaatgctta atcagtgagg cacctatctc
     7141 agcgatctgt ctatttcgtt catccatagt tgcctgactc cccgtcgtgt agataactac
     7201 gatacgggag ggcttaccat ctggccccag tgctgcaatg ataccgcgag acccacgctc
     7261 accggctcca gatttatcag caataaacca gccagccgga agggccgagc gcagaagtgg
     7321 tcctgcaact ttatccgcct ccatccagtc tattaattgt tgccgggaag ctagagtaag
     7381 tagttcgcca gttaatagtt tgcgcaacgt tgttgccatt gctacaggca tcgtggtgtc
     7441 acgctcgtcg tttggtatgg cttcattcag ctccggttcc caacgatcaa ggcgagttac
     7501 atgatccccc atgttgtgca aaaaagcggt tagctccttc ggtcctccga tcgttgtcag
     7561 aagtaagttg gccgcagtgt tatcactcat ggttatggca gcactgcata attctcttac
     7621 tgtcatgcca tccgtaagat gcttttctgt gactggtgag tactcaacca agtcattctg
     7681 agaatagtgt atgcggcgac cgagttgctc ttgcccggcg tcaatacggg ataataccgc
     7741 gccacatagc agaactttaa aagtgctcat cattggaaaa cgttcttcgg ggcgaaaact
     7801 ctcaaggatc ttaccgctgt tgagatccag ttcgatgtaa cccactcgtg cacccaactg
     7861 atcttcagca tcttttactt tcaccagcgt ttctgggtga gcaaaaacag gaaggcaaaa
     7921 tgccgcaaaa aagggaataa gggcgacacg gaaatgttga atactcatac tcttcctttt
     7981 tcaatattat tgaagcattt atcagggtta ttgtctcatg agcggataca tatttgaatg
     8041 tatttagaaa aataaacaaa taggggttcc gcgcacattt ccccgaaaag tgccac
//
