>Addgene plasmid #124177 | KA1042_pPB-hCMV*1-Esrrb-IV | addgene full sequence | sequence record 239592 | Addgene NGS Result
CATACGATAATTATATTGTTATTTCATGTTCTACTTACGTGATAACTTATTATATATATATTTTCTTGTT
ATAGATATCATAATTTAAACAAGCAAAACCAAATTAAGGGCCAGCTCATTCCTCCCACTCATGATCTATA
GATCTGGATCCGTCGACAACGGCAAGCTTACATCGAGTTTACCACTCCCTATCAGTGATAGAGAAAAGTG
AAAGTCGAGTTTACCACTCCCTATCAGTGATAGAGAAAAGTGAAAGTCGAGTTTACCACTCCCTATCAGT
GATAGAGAAAAGTGAAAGTCGAGTTTACCACTCCCTATCAGTGATAGAGAAAAGTGAAAGTCGAGTTTAC
CACTCCCTATCAGTGATAGAGAAAAGTGAAAGTCGAGTTTACCACTCCCTATCAGTGATAGAGAAAAGTG
AAAGTCGAGTTTACCACTCCCTATCAGTGATAGAGAAAAGTGAAAGTCGAGCTCGGTACCCGGGTCGAGG
TAGGCGTGTACGGTGGGAGGCCTATATAAGCAGAGCTCGTTTAGTGAACCGTCAGATCGCCTGGAGACGC
CATCCACGCTGTTTTGACCTCCATAGAAGACACCGGGACCGATCCAGCCTCCGCGGGACTCAGACACCCG
GGATCCTGAGAACTTCAGGGTGAGTTTGGGGACCCTTGATTGTTCTTTCTTTTTCGCTATTGTAAAATTC
ATGTTATATGGAGGGGGCAAAGTTTTCAGGGTGTTGTTTAGAATGGGAAGATGTCCCTTGTATCACCATG
GACCCTCATGATAATTTTGTTTCTTTCACTTTCTACTCTGTTGACAACCATTGTCTCCTCTTATTTTCTT
TTCATTTTCTGTAACTTTTTCGTTAAACTTTAGCTTGCATTTGTAACGAATTTTTAAATTCACTTTTGTT
TATTTGTCAGATTGTAAGTACTTTCTCTAATCACTTTTTTTTCAAGGCAATCAGGGTATATTATATTGTA
CTTCAGCACAGTTTTAGAGAACAATTGTTATAATTAAATGATAAGGTAGAATATTTCTGCATATAAATTC
TGGCTGGCGTGGAAATATTCTTATTGGTAGAAACAACTACACCCTGGTCATCATCCTGCCTTTCTCTTTA
TGGTTACAATGATATACACTGTTTGAGATGAGGATAAAATACTCTGAGTCCAAACCGGGCCCCTCTGCTA
ACCATGTTCATGCCTTCTTCTCTTTCCTACAGCTCCTGGGCAACGTGCTGGTTGTTGTGCTGTCTCATCA
TTTTGGCAAAGAATTCCTCGAGACCACCATGTCGTCCGAAGACAGGCACCTGGGCTCTAGTTGCGGCTCC
TTCATCAAGACGGAGCCATCCAGCCCGTCCTCGGGCATTGATGCCCTCAGCCACCACAGCCCCAGCGGCT
CGTCGGACGCCAGTGGTGGCTTTGGCATTGCCCTGAGCACCCACGCCAACGGTCTGGACTCGCCGCCTAT
GTTCGCAGGTGCGGGGCTGGGAGGCAACCCGTGCCGCAAGAGCTACGAGGACTGTACTAGTGGTATCATG
GAGGACTCCGCCATCAAATGCGAGTACATGCTTAACGCCATCCCCAAGCGCCTGTGCCTCGTGTGCGGGG
ACATTGCCTCTGGCTACCACTACGGAGTGGCCTCCTGCGAGGCTTGCAAGGCGTTCTTCAAGAGAACCAT
TCAAGGCAACATCGAGTACAACTGCCCGGCCACCAATGAATGTGAGATCACCAAACGGAGGCGCAAGTCC
TGTCAGGCCTGCCGATTCATGAAATGCCTCAAAGTGGGGATGCTGAAGGAAGGTGTGCGCCTTGACCGAG
TTCGAGGAGGCCGCCAGAAGTACAAGCGACGGCTGGATTCGGAGAACAGCCCCTACCTGAACCTGCCGAT
TTCCCCACCTGCTAAAAAGCCATTGACTAAGATCGTCTCGAATCTACTAGGGGTTGAGCAGGACAAGCTG
TATGCTATGCCTCCCAACGATATCCCCGAGGGAGATATCAAGGCCCTGACCACTCTCTGTGAATTGGCAG
ATCGGGAGCTTGTGTTCCTCATCAACTGGGCCAAGCACATCCCAGGCTTCCCCAGTCTGACACTTGGGGA
CCAGATGAGCCTGCTGCAGAGTGCCTGGATGGAGATTCTCATCTTGGGCATCGTGTACCGCTCGCTCCCA
TACGATGACAAGCTGGCATACGCCGAGGACTATATCATGGATGAGGAACACTCTCGCCTGGTAGGGCTGC
TGGACCTTTACCGAGCCATCCTGCAGCTGGTGCGCAGGTACAAGAAACTCAAGGTAGAGAAGGAAGAGTT
TATGATCCTCAAGGCCCTGGCCCTCGCCAACTCAGATTCGATGTACATTGAGAACCTGGAGGCGGTGCAG
AAGCTCCAGGACCTGCTGCACGAGGCGCTGCAGGACTATGAGCTGAGTCAGCGCCACGAGGAGCCGCGGA
GGGCCGGCAAGCTGCTGCTGACGCTGCCCCTGCTGAGGCAGACAGCCGCCAAAGCCGTGCAACACTTCTA
CAGTGTGAAACTGCAGGGCAAGGTGCCCATGCACAAACTCTTCCTGGAGATGCTGGAGGCCAAGGTGTGA
TGCGGCCGCTCGATAAGCTTGATATCGAATTCCGCCCCCCCCCCCTCTCCCTCCCCCCCCCCTAACGTTA
CTGGCCGAAGCCGCTTGGAATAAGGCCGGTGTGCGTTTGTCTATATGTTATTTTCCACCATATTGCCGTC
TTTTGGCAATGTGAGGGCCCGGAAACCTGGCCCTGTCTTCTTGACGAGCATTCCTAGGGGTCTTTCCCCT
CTCGCCAAAGGAATGCAAGGTCTGTTGAATGTCGTGAAGGAAGCAGTTCCTCTGGAAGCTTCTTGAAGAC
AAACAACGTCTGTAGCGACCCTTTGCAGGCAGCGGAACCCCCCACCTGGCGACAGGTGCCTCTGCGGCCA
AAAGCCACGTGTATAAGATACACCTGCAAAGGCGGCACAACCCCAGTGCCACGTTGTGAGTTGGATAGTT
GTGGAAAGAGTCAAATGGCTCTCCTCAAGCGTATTCAACAAGGGGCTGAAGGATGCCCAGAAGGTACCCC
ATTGTATGGGATCTGATCTGGGGCCTCGGTGCACATGCTTTACATGTGTTTAGTCGAGGTTAAAAAAACG
TCTAGGCCCCCCGAACCACGGGGACGTGGTTTTCCTTTGAAAAACACGATGATAATATGGCCACAACCAT
GGTGAGCAAGGGCGAGGAGCTGTTCACCGGGGTGGTGCCCATCCTGGTCGAGCTGGACGGCGACGTAAAC
GGCCACAAGTTCAGCGTGTCCGGCGAGGGCGAGGGCGATGCCACCTACGGCAAGCTGACCCTGAAGCTGA
TCTGCACCACCGGCAAGCTGCCCGTGCCCTGGCCCACCCTCGTGACCACCCTGGGCTACGGCCTGCAGTG
CTTCGCCCGCTACCCCGACCACATGAAGCAGCACGACTTCTTCAAGTCCGCCATGCCCGAAGGCTACGTC
CAGGAGCGCACCATCTTCTTCAAGGACGACGGCAACTACAAGACCCGCGCCGAGGTGAAGTTCGAGGGCG
ACACCCTGGTGAACCGCATCGAGCTGAAGGGCATCGACTTCAAGGAGGACGGCAACATCCTGGGGCACAA
GCTGGAGTACAACTACAACAGCCACAACGTCTATATCACCGCCGACAAGCAGAAGAACGGCATCAAGGCC
AACTTCAAGATCCGCCACAACATCGAGGACGGCGGCGTGCAGCTCGCCGACCACTACCAGCAGAACACCC
CCATCGGCGACGGCCCCGTGCTGCTGCCCGACAACCACTACCTGAGCTACCAGTCCGCCCTGAGCAAAGA
CCCCAACGAGAAGCGCGATCACATGGTCCTGCTGGAGTTCGTGACCGCCGCCGGGATCACTCTCGGCATG
GACGAGCTGTACAAGTAAAGCGGCCAGCTTATCGACTCGCCGATAGTGGAAACCGACGCCCCAGCACTCG
TCCGAGGGCAAAGGAATAGTCGAGAAATTGATGATCTATTAAACAATAAAGATGTCCACATGGAAGTTTT
TCCTGTCATACTTTGTTAAGAAGGGTGAGAACAGAGTACCTACATTTTGAATGGAAGGATTGGAGCTACG
GGGGTGGGGGTGGGGTGGGATTAGATAAATGCCTGCTCTTTACTGAAGGCTCTTTACTATTGCTTTATGA
TAATGTTTCATAGTTGGATATCATAATTTAAACAAGCAAAACCAAATTAAGGGCCAGCTCATTCCTCCCA
CTCATGATCTATAGATCCTAAGCTTATCGATGATCTAGAGCTCGCTGATCAGCCTCGACTGTGCCTTCTA
GTTGCCAGCCATCTGTTGTTTGCCCCTCCCCCGTGCCTTCCTTGACCCTGGAAGGTGCCACTCCCACTGT
CCTTTCCTAATAAAATGAGGAAATTGCATCGCATTGTCTGAGTAGGTGTCATTCTATTCTGGGGGGTGGG
GTGGGGCAGGACAGCAAGGGGGAGGATTGGGAAGACAATAGCAGGCATGCTGGGGATGCGGTGGGCTCTA
TGGCTTCTGAGGCGGAAAGAACCTGCAGCCCAAGCTTGGCGTAATCATGGTCATAGCTGTTTCCTGTGTG
AAATTGTTATCCGCTCACAATTCCACACAACATACGAGCCGGAAGCATAAAGTGTAAAGCCTGGGGTGCC
TAATGAGTGAGCTAACTCACATTAATTGCGTTGCGCTCACTGCCCGCTTTCCAGTCGGGAAACCTGTCGT
GCCAGCGGATCCTTTGTTACTTTATAGAAGAAATTTTGAGTTTTTGTTTTTTTTTAATAAATAAATAAAC
ATAAATAAATTGTTTGTTGAATTTATTATTAGTATGTAAGTGTAAATATAATAAAACTTAATATCTATTC
AAATTAATAAATAAACCTCGATATACAGACCGATAAAACACATGCGTCAATTTTACGCATGATTATCTTT
AACGTACGTCACAATATGATTATCTTTCTAGGGTTAAAGAGCTCCAGCTTTTGTTCCCTTTAGTGAGGGT
TAATTTCGAGCTTGGCGTAATCATGGTCATAGCTGTTTCCTGTGTGAAATTGTTATCCGCTCACAATTCC
ACACAACATACGAGCCGGAAGCATAAAGTGTAAAGCCTGGGGTGCCTAATGAGTGAGCTAACTCACATTA
ATTGCGTTGCGCTCACTGCCCGCTTTCCAGTCGGGAAACCTGTCGTGCCAGCTGCATTAATGAATCGGCC
AACGCGCGGGGAGAGGCGGTTTGCGTATTGGGCGCTCTTCCGCTTCCTCGCTCACTGACTCGCTGCGCTC
GGTCGTTCGGCTGCGGCGAGCGGTATCAGCTCACTCAAAGGCGGTAATACGGTTATCCACAGAATCAGGG
GATAACGCAGGAAAGAACATGTGAGCAAAAGGCCAGCAAAAGGCCAGGAACCGTAAAAAGGCCGCGTTGC
TGGCGTTTTTCCATAGGCTCCGCCCCCCTGACGAGCATCACAAAAATCGACGCTCAAGTCAGAGGTGGCG
AAACCCGACAGGACTATAAAGATACCAGGCGTTTCCCCCTGGAAGCTCCCTCGTGCGCTCTCCTGTTCCG
ACCCTGCCGCTTACCGGATACCTGTCCGCCTTTCTCCCTTCGGGAAGCGTGGCGCTTTCTCATAGCTCAC
GCTGTAGGTATCTCAGTTCGGTGTAGGTCGTTCGCTCCAAGCTGGGCTGTGTGCACGAACCCCCCGTTCA
GCCCGACCGCTGCGCCTTATCCGGTAACTATCGTCTTGAGTCCAACCCGGTAAGACACGACTTATCGCCA
CTGGCAGCAGCCACTGGTAACAGGATTAGCAGAGCGAGGTATGTAGGCGGTGCTACAGAGTTCTTGAAGT
GGTGGCCTAACTACGGCTACACTAGAAGAACAGTATTTGGTATCTGCGCTCTGCTGAAGCCAGTTACCTT
CGGAAAAAGAGTTGGTAGCTCTTGATCCGGCAAACAAACCACCGCTGGTAGCGGTGGTTTTTTTGTTTGC
AAGCAGCAGATTACGCGCAGAAAAAAAGGATCTCAAGAAGATCCTTTGATCTTTTCTACGGGGTCTGACG
CTCAGTGGAACGAAAACTCACGTTAAGGGATTTTGGTCATGAGATTATCAAAAAGGATCTTCACCTAGAT
CCTTTTAAATTAAAAATGAAGTTTTAAATCAATCTAAAGTATATATGAGTAAACTTGGTCTGACAGTTAC
CAATGCTTAATCAGTGAGGCACCTATCTCAGCGATCTGTCTATTTCGTTCATCCATAGTTGCCTGACTCC
CCGTCGTGTAGATAACTACGATACGGGAGGGCTTACCATCTGGCCCCAGTGCTGCAATGATACCGCGAGA
CCCACGCTCACCGGCTCCAGATTTATCAGCAATAAACCAGCCAGCCGGAAGGGCCGAGCGCAGAAGTGGT
CCTGCAACTTTATCCGCCTCCATCCAGTCTATTAATTGTTGCCGGGAAGCTAGAGTAAGTAGTTCGCCAG
TTAATAGTTTGCGCAACGTTGTTGCCATTGCTACAGGCATCGTGGTGTCACGCTCGTCGTTTGGTATGGC
TTCATTCAGCTCCGGTTCCCAACGATCAAGGCGAGTTACATGATCCCCCATGTTGTGCAAAAAAGCGGTT
AGCTCCTTCGGTCCTCCGATCGTTGTCAGAAGTAAGTTGGCCGCAGTGTTATCACTCATGGTTATGGCAG
CACTGCATAATTCTCTTACTGTCATGCCATCCGTAAGATGCTTTTCTGTGACTGGTGAGTACTCAACCAA
GTCATTCTGAGAATAGTGTATGCGGCGACCGAGTTGCTCTTGCCCGGCGTCAATACGGGATAATACCGCG
CCACATAGCAGAACTTTAAAAGTGCTCATCATTGGAAAACGTTCTTCGGGGCGAAAACTCTCAAGGATCT
TACCGCTGTTGAGATCCAGTTCGATGTAACCCACTCGTGCACCCAACTGATCTTCAGCATCTTTTACTTT
CACCAGCGTTTCTGGGTGAGCAAAAACGGGAAGGCAAAATGCCGCAAAAAAGGGAATAAGGGCGACACGG
AAATGTTGAATACTCATACTCTTCCTTTTTCAATATTATTGAAGCATTTATCAGGGTTATTGTCTCATGA
GCGGATACATATTTGAATGTATTTAGAAAAATAAACAAATAGGGGTTCCGCGCACATTTCCCCGAAAAGT
GCCACCTAAATTGTAAGCGTTAATATTTTGTTAAAATTCGCGTTAAATTTTTGTTAAATCAGCTCATTTT
TTAACCAATAGGCCGAAATCGGCAAAATCCCTTATAAATCAAAAGAATAGACCGAGATAGGGT
[37 nt withheld, positions 7344-7380]
AAAGAACGTGGACTCCAACGTCAAAGG
[49 nt withheld, positions 7408-7456]
T
[91 nt withheld, positions 7458-7548]
G
[124 nt withheld, positions 7550-7673]
CCCATTCGCCATTCAGGCTGCGCAACTGTTGGGAAGGGCGATCGGTGCGGGCCTCTTCGCTATTACGCCA
GCTGGCGAAAGGGGGATGTGCTGCAAGGCGATTAAGTTGGGTAACGCCAGGGTTTTCCCAGTCACGACGT
TGTAAAACGACGGCCAGTGAATTGTAATACGACTCACTATAGGGCGAATTGGGTACCTTAACCCTAGAAA
GATAGTCTGCGTAAAATTGACGCATGCATTCTTGAAATATTGCTCTCTCTTTCTAAATAGCGCGAATCCG
TCGCTGTGCATTTAGGACATCTCAGTCGCCGCTTGGAGCTCCCGTGAGGCGTGCTTGTCAATGAGGTAAG
TGTCACTGATTTTGAACTATAACGACCGCGTGAGTCAAAATGACGCATGATTATCTTTTACGTGACTTTT
AAGATTTAACT
Features (pLannotate 1.2.2; 28 found; start..end, strand, type, name):
     74..145     +  polyA_signal   PGK poly(A) signal (fragment): mouse phosphoglycerate kinase 1 polyadenylation signal
    186..456     +  protein_bind   tetracycline response element: contains seven copies of the tetracycline operator tetO tetracycline repressor TetR
    467..484     +  misc_feature   MCS (fragment): pUC18/19 multiple cloning site
    489..527     +  promoter       minimal CMV promoter: human cytomegalovirus (CMV) immediate early promoter
    650..1222    +  intron         β-globin intron: intron from rabbit β-globin gene
   1289..2587    +  CDS            Esrrb: ERR2_MOUSE - Also known as Err-2, Err2, Nr3b2. Experimental evidence at protein level: Swiss-Prot protein existence level 1. Transcription factor that binds a canonical ESRRB recognition (ERRE) sequence 5'TCAAGGTCA-3' localized on promoter and enhancer of targets genes regulating their expression or their transcriptional activity (PubMed:27601327, PubMed:23169531, PubMed:23508100, PubMed:26206133, PubMed:20534447, PubMed:18662995, PubMed:18957414, PubMed:27723719, PubMed:23019124). Plays a role, in a LIF-independent manner, in maintainance of self-renewal and pluripotency of embryonic and trop
   2600..2623    -  misc_feature   MCS (fragment): pBluescript multiple cloning site
   2743..3205    +  misc_feature   IRES: internal ribosome entry site (IRES) of the encephalomyocarditis virus (EMCV)
   3219..3938    +  CDS            Venus: yellow fluorescent protein (YFP) with fast and efficient maturation (Nagai et al., 2002) mammalian codon-optimized
   3955..4009    +  CDS            HygR (fragment): aminoglycoside phosphotransferase from E. coli confers resistance to hygromycin
   4013..4287    +  polyA_signal   PGK poly(A) signal (fragment): mouse phosphoglycerate kinase 1 polyadenylation signal
   4329..4553    +  polyA_signal   bGH poly(A) signal: bovine growth hormone polyadenylation signal
   4557..4573    +  promoter       SV40 promoter (fragment): SV40 enhancer and early promoter
   4624..4640    -  protein_bind   lac operator: The lac repressor binds to the lac operator to inhibit transcription in E. coli. This inhibition can be relieved by adding lactose or isopropyl-β-D-thiogalactopyranoside (IPTG). lac repressor encoded by lacI
   4648..4678    -  promoter       lac promoter: promoter for the E. coli lac operon
   4693..4714    -  protein_bind   CAP binding site: CAP binding activates transcription in the presence of cAMP. E. coli catabolite activator protein
   4727..4766    -  CDS            lacI (fragment): lac repressor; lacI; The lac repressor binds to the lac operator to inhibit transcription in E. coli. This inhibition can be relieved by adding lactose or isopropyl-β-D-thiogalactopyranoside (IPTG).
   5027..5045    -  promoter       T3 promoter: promoter for bacteriophage T3 RNA polymerase
   5090..5106    -  protein_bind   lac operator: The lac repressor binds to the lac operator to inhibit transcription in E. coli. This inhibition can be relieved by adding lactose or isopropyl-β-D-thiogalactopyranoside (IPTG). lac repressor encoded by lacI
   5114..5144    -  promoter       lac promoter: promoter for the E. coli lac operon
   5159..5180    -  protein_bind   CAP binding site: CAP binding activates transcription in the presence of cAMP. E. coli catabolite activator protein
   5193..5285    -  CDS            lacI (fragment): lac repressor; lacI; The lac repressor binds to the lac operator to inhibit transcription in E. coli. This inhibition can be relieved by adding lactose or isopropyl-β-D-thiogalactopyranoside (IPTG).
   5468..6056    -  rep_origin     ori: high-copy-number ColE1/pMB1/pBR322/pUC origin of replication
   6227..7087    -  CDS            AmpR: β-lactamase; bla; confers resistance to ampicillin, carbenicillin, and related antibiotics
   7088..7192    -  promoter       AmpR promoter: bla
   7245..7673    -  rep_origin     f1 ori (sequence partly withheld): f1 bacteriophage origin of replication; arrow indicates direction of (+) strand synthesis
   7678..7835    -  CDS            lacZα (fragment): LacZα fragment of β-galactosidase; lacZ fragment
   7838..7856    +  promoter       T7 promoter: promoter for bacteriophage T7 RNA polymerase
