[The description below was written by a language model from this plasmid's Addgene catalogue record, the feature table of its GenBank file and pLannotate feature annotations shown in this document.]
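Description:
KA1042_pPB-hCMV*1-Esrrb-IV is a piggyBac transposon plasmid of about 8.1 kb for doxycycline-inducible expression of mouse Esrrb in mammalian cells, built on the pPB-hCMV*1-cHA-IRESVenus backbone. It is propagated in E. coli as a high-copy plasmid through a ColE1/pUC-type origin with ampicillin selection (AmpR), and it also carries an f1 phage origin plus pBluescript-style T7 and T3 promoter/primer sites flanking the transposon. The depositor's map and the sequencing-derived annotation differ by a few bases in length and in their numbering start point, but they agree on the arrangement of parts.

The cargo lies between the piggyBac 5' and 3' terminal repeats, which allow a co-supplied piggyBac transposase to excise the cassette and integrate it stably into the host genome. Within the repeats, a tetracycline response element with seven tetO copies is fused to a minimal CMV promoter, so transcription depends on a Tet transactivator. That transactivator is not encoded on this plasmid and must be provided separately. A rabbit β-globin intron follows the promoter, a common way to improve expression, and then comes the Esrrb coding sequence, which encodes an orphan nuclear receptor transcription factor involved in self-renewal and pluripotency. An EMCV IRES links Esrrb to the yellow fluorescent protein Venus on a single bicistronic transcript, so fluorescence reports induced cells. PGK and bGH polyadenylation signals in tandem terminate the transcript. No complete mammalian drug-selection marker is annotated, only a short hygromycin-resistance remnant. The associated study concerns the role of Esrrb in reprogramming to naive pluripotency, which fits use of this construct for controlled Esrrb induction in stem cell lines.
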