Addgene plasmid #124177: KA1042_pPB-hCMV*1-Esrrb-IV
Purpose: piggyBac-based Dox-inducible expression of Esrrb
Depositing lab: Hans Schöler. Depositing organization: Max Planck Institute for Molecular Biomedicine. Publication: Esrrb Unlocks Silenced Enhancers for Reprogramming to Naive Pluripotency. Adachi K, Kopp W, Wu G, Heising S, Greber B, Stehling M, Arauzo-Bravo MJ, Boerno ST, Timmermann B, Vingron M, Scholer HR. Cell Stem Cell. 2018 Aug 2;23(2):266-275.e6. doi: 10.1016/j.stem.2018.05.020. Epub 2018 Jun 14. PubMed 29910149.
Backbone
  Vector backbone: pPB-hCMV*1-cHA-IRESVenus
  Vector type: Mammalian Expression
Growth in bacteria
  Bacterial resistance: Ampicillin, 100 μg/mL
  Growth temperature: 37°C
  Growth strain: DH5alpha
  Copy number: High Copy
Gene/Insert
  Gene/Insert name: Esrrb-IRES-Venus
  Species: M. musculus (mouse)
  Entrez Gene: Esrrb (a.k.a. Err2, Errb, Estrrb, Nr3b2)
  Promoter: tetO-CMVmin
  Cloning method: Restriction Enzyme; 5′ cloning site Unknown (unknown if destroyed)
Terms and licenses: Academic/Nonprofit Terms; Industry Terms: Not Available to Industry
How to cite: KA1042_pPB-hCMV*1-Esrrb-IV was a gift from Hans Schöler (Addgene plasmid # 124177 ; http://n2t.net/addgene:124177 ; RRID:Addgene_124177)
